Addgene plasmid #74401: FLAGHis10pFastBacHTA/Serca1
Purpose: expression of SERCA in insect cells
Depositing lab: Robert Nakamoto. Depositing organization: University of Virginia.
Backbone
  Vector backbone: pFastBacHTA
  Backbone manufacturer: Invitrogen
  Backbone size w/o insert (bp): 4870
  Vector type: Insect Expression
Growth in bacteria
  Bacterial resistance: Ampicillin, 100 μg/mL
  Growth temperature: 37°C
  Growth strain: DH5alpha
  Copy number: Unknown
Gene/Insert
  Gene/Insert name: SERCA1
  Species: rabbit
  Insert size (bp): 3003
  Mutation: NcoI site destroyed (silent) T898
  GenBank ID: NM_001089318.1
  Entrez Gene: ATP2A1 (a.k.a. ATP2A3, SERCA1a)
  Promoter: polyhedrin
  Tag / fusion protein: FLAG (N terminal on backbone); 10His (N terminal on backbone)
  Cloning method: Restriction Enzyme; 5′ cloning site NcoI (not destroyed); 3′ cloning site XhoI (not destroyed)
  Sequencing primers: 5′ Polyhedrin-F; 3′ SV40pA-R
Terms and licenses: Academic/Nonprofit Terms; Industry Terms: Not Available to Industry
Depositor comments: FLAG tag followed by 4His added upstream of original N-terminal His tag KpnI and HindIII sites were destroyed by silent mutations in pFastBacHTA
How to cite: FLAGHis10pFastBacHTA/Serca1 was a gift from Robert Nakamoto (Addgene plasmid # 74401 ; http://n2t.net/addgene:74401 ; RRID:Addgene_74401)
