[The description below was written by a language model from this plasmid's Addgene catalogue record.]
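Description:
FLAGHis10pFastBacHTA/Serca1 is an insect-cell expression construct built on a modified pFastBacHTA backbone (Invitrogen; about 4.9 kb without insert). It carries the rabbit SERCA1 coding sequence (ATP2A1, the sarco/endoplasmic reticulum calcium ATPase; about 3.0 kb). The plasmid is propagated in E. coli under ampicillin selection; its copy number is not recorded. pFastBac vectors generally serve as donor plasmids for the Bac-to-Bac system, in which the expression cassette is transposed into a baculovirus bacmid to produce recombinant virus for infecting insect cells. No feature table is supplied here, however, so the transposition elements and other backbone parts cannot be confirmed from the record itself.

The SERCA1 insert was cloned between NcoI and XhoI sites, both of which are retained, and sits downstream of the polyhedrin promoter, a strong very-late baculoviral promoter commonly used for high-level protein production. The use of an SV40 polyA reverse sequencing primer suggests that an SV40 polyadenylation signal follows the insert. The depositor altered the backbone by adding a FLAG tag followed by four extra histidines upstream of the vector's original N-terminal His tag. The expressed protein therefore has an N-terminal FLAG plus a ten-histidine tag, which can be used for immunodetection and affinity purification. KpnI and HindIII sites in the backbone were removed by silent mutations. An internal NcoI site in SERCA1 was also destroyed by a silent change (recorded as T898), presumably to allow NcoI-based cloning. The stated purpose is expression of SERCA in insect cells.
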