>Addgene plasmid #74401 | FLAGHis10pFastBacHTA/Serca1 | depositor partial sequence | sequence record 140326 | Serca with N-terminal FLAg and 10His, rTev site (flanked by NcoI and XhoI sites and original NcoI site mutated)
NNNNNNNNNNNNNNNGGNCGNNNNTGTCGTACTACGATTACAAGGATGACGACGATAAGCATCACCATCA
CCATCACCATCACCATCACGATTACGATATCCCAACGACCGAAAACCTGTATTTTCAGGGCGCC
[3003 nt withheld, positions 135-3137]
TAACTCGAG
