>Addgene plasmid #74401 | FLAGHis10pFastBacHTA/Serca1 | depositor partial sequence | sequence record 140327 | FLAG-tag followed by 4 His was added upstream of existing 6His-tag in pFastBac HT A between BsrGI and BamHI
TGTACAAAAAAACAGTCATAACAAGCCATGAAAACCGCCACTGCGCCGTTACCACCGCTGCGTTCGGTCA
AGGTTCTGGACCAGTTGCGTGAGCGCATACGCTACTTGCATTACAGTTTACGAACCGAACAGGCTTATGT
CAACTGGGTTCGTGCCTTCATCCGTTTCCACGGTGTGCGTCACCCGGCAACCTTGGGCAGCAGCGAAGTC
GAGGCATTTCTGTCCTGGCTGGCGAACGAGCGCAAGGTTTCGGTCTCCACGCATCGTCAGGCATTGGCGG
CCTTGCTGTTCTTCTACGGCAAGGTGCTGTGCACGGATCTGCCCTGGCTTCAGGAGATCGGAAGACCTCG
GCCGTCGCGGCGCTTGCCGGTGGTGCTGACCCCGGATGAAGTGGTTCGCATCCTCGGTTTTCTGGAAGGC
GAGCATCGTTTGTTCGCCCAGGACTCTAGCTATAGTTCTAGTGGTTGGCTACGTATACTCCGGAATATTA
ATAGATCATGGAGATAATTAAAATGATAACCATCTCGCAAATAAATAAGTATTTTACTGTTTTCGTAACA
GTTTTGTAATAAAAAAACCTATAAATATTCCGGATTATTCATACCGTCCCACCATCGGGCGCGGATCTCG
GTCCGAAACCATGTCGTACTACGATTACAAGGATGACGACGATAAGCATCACCATCACCATCACCATCAC
CATCACGATTACGATATCCCAACGACCGAAAACCTGTATTTTCAGGGCGCCATGGAT
