>Addgene plasmid #74401 | FLAGHis10pFastBacHTA/Serca1 | addgene partial sequence | sequence record 141587 | Polyhedrin-F 5'-AAATGATAACCATCTCGC-3'
ATAAAAAAACCTATAAATATTCCGGATTATTCATACCGTCCCACCATCGGGCGCGGATCTCGGTCCGAAA
CCATGTCGTACTACGATTACAAGGATGACGACGATAAGCATCACCATCACCATCACCATCACCATCACGA
TTACGATATCCCAACGACCGAAAACCTGTATTTTCAGGGCGCC
[654 nt withheld, positions 184-837]
