>Addgene plasmid #74401 | FLAGHis10pFastBacHTA/Serca1 | addgene partial sequence | sequence record 141590 | SV40pA-R 5'-GAAATTTGTGATGCTATTGC-3'
AGTTAACAACAACAATTGCATTCATTTTATGTTTCAGGTTCAGGGGGAGGTGTGGGAGGTTTTTTAAAGC
AAGTAAAACCTCTACAAATGTGGTATGGCTGATTATGATCCTCTAGTACTTCTCGACAAACTCGGAACAG
CATGCCTCGAGTTA
[639 nt withheld, positions 155-793]
